>Addgene plasmid #102710 | pMA_Auxiliary 2 | addgene full sequence | sequence record 201182 | Addgene NGS Result
TCCGGCAAAAAAGGGCAAGGTGTCACCACCCTGCCCTTTTTCTTTAAAACCGAAAAGATTACTTCGCGTT
ATGCAGGCTTCCTCGCTCACTGACTCGCTGCGCTCGGTCGTTCGGCTGCGGCGAGCGGTATCAGCTCACT
CAAAGGCGGTAATACGGTTATCCACAGAATCAGGGGATAACGCAGGAAAGAACATGTGAGCAAAAGGCCA
GCAAAAGGCCAGGAACCGTAAAAAGGCCGCGTTGCTGGCGTTTTTCCACAGGCTCCGCCCCCCTGACGAG
CATCACAAAAATCGACGCTCAAGTCAGAGGTGGCGAAACCCGACAGGACTATAAAGATACCAGGCGTTTC
CCCCTGGAAGCTCCCTCGTGCGCTCTCCTGTTCCGACCCTGCCGCTTACCGGATACCTGTCCGCCTTTCT
CCCTTCGGGAAGCGTGGCGCTTTCTCATAGCTCACGCTGTAGGTATCTCAGTTCGGTGTAGGTCGTTCGC
TCCAAGCTGGGCTGTGTGCACGAACCCCCCGTTCAGCCCGACCGCTGCGCCTTATCCGGTAACTATCGTC
TTGAGTCCAACCCGGTAAGACACGACTTATCGCCACTGGCAGCAGCCACTGGTAACAGGATTAGCAGAGC
GAGGTATGTAGGCGGTGCTACAGAGTTCTTGAAGTGGTGGCCTAACTACGGCTACACTAGAAGAACAGTA
TTTGGTATCTGCGCTCTGCTGAAGCCAGTTACCTTCGGAAAAAGAGTTGGTAGCTCTTGATCCGGCAAAC
AAACCACCGCTGGTAGCGGTGGTTTTTTTGTTTGCAAGCAGCAGATTACGCGCAGAAAAAAAGGATCTCA
AGAAGATCCTTTGATCTTTTCTACGGGGTCTGACGCTCAGTGGAACGAAAACTCACGTTAAGGGATTTTG
GTCATGAGATTATCAAAAAGGATCTTCACCTAGATCCTTTTAAATTAAAAATGAAGTTTTAAATCAATCT
AAAGTATATATGAGTAAACTTGGTCTGACAGCTCGAGGCTTGGATTCTCACCAATAAAAAACGCCCGGCG
GCAACCGAGCGTTCTGAACAAATCCAGATGGAGTTCTGAGGTCATTACTGGATCTATCAACAGGAGTCCA
AGCGAGCTCGATATCAAATTAGAAAAACTCATCGAGCATCAAATGAAACTGCAATTTATTCATATCAGGA
TTATCAATACCATATTTTTGAAAAAGCCGTTTCTGTAATGAAGGAGAAAACTCACCGAGGCAGTTCCATA
GGATGGCAAGATCCTGGTATCGGTCTGCGATTCCGACTCGTCCAACATCAATACAACCTATTAATTTCCC
CTCGTCAAAAATAAGGTTATCAAGTGAGAAATCACCATGAGTGACGACTGAATCCGGTGAGAATGGCAAA
AGTTTATGCATTTCTTTCCAGACTTGTTCAACAGGCCAGCCATTACGCTCGTCATCAAAATCACTCGCAT
CAACCAAACCGTTATTCATTCGTGATTGCGCCTGAGCGAGACGAAATACGCGATCGCTGTTAAAAGGACA
ATTACAAACAGGAATCGAATGCAACCGGCGCAGGAACACTGCCAGCGCATCAACAATATTTTCACCTGAA
TCAGGATATTCTTCTAATACCTGGAATGCTGTTTTCCCTGGGATCGCAGTGGTGAGTAACCATGCATCAT
CAGGAGTACGGATAAAATGCTTGATGGTCGGAAGAGGCATAAATTCCGTCAGCCAGTTTAGTCTGACCAT
CTCATCTGTAACATCATTGGCAACGCTACCTTTGCCATGTTTCAGAAACAACTCTGGCGCATCGGGCTTC
CCATACAATCGGTAGATTGTCGCACCTGATTGCCCGACATTATCGCGAGCCCATTTATACCCATATAAAT
CAGCATCCATGTTGGAATTTAATCGCGGCCTTGAGCAAGACGTTTCCCGTTGAATATGGCTCATTTTAGC
TTCCTTAGCTCCTGAAAATCTCGATAACTCAAAAAATACGCCCGGTAGTGATCTTATTTCATTATGGTGA
AAGTTGGAACCTCTTACGTGCCCGATCAACTCGAGTGCCACCTGACGTCTAAGAAACCATTATTATCATG
ACATTAACCTATAAAAATAGGCGTATCACGAGGCAGAATTTCAGATAAAAAAAATCCTTAGCTTTCGCTA
AGGATGATTTCTGGAATTCCACCTGCATATGTCACGCTAGAGACCGTATGAGGTGGATGGTGTGCTGCGT
GGCCAAACCCATATGCAGGTGCTGCAG
Features (pLannotate 1.2.2; 6 found; start..end, strand, type, name):
      1..58      +  terminator     his operon terminator: This putative transcriptin terminator from the E. coli his operon has a 2-bp deletion introduced during synthesis. Its efficiency has not been determined.
    253..841     -  rep_origin     ori: high-copy-number ColE1/pMB1/pBR322/pUC origin of replication
   1024..1118    -  terminator     lambda t0 terminator: transcription terminator from phage lambda
   1139..1954    -  CDS            KanR: aminoglycoside phosphotransferase; aph(3')-Ia; confers resistance to kanamycin in bacteria or G418 (Geneticin®) in eukaryotes
   1955..2052    -  promoter       cat promoter: promoter of the E. coli cat gene encoding chloramphenicol acetyltransferase
   2138..2181    -  terminator     bacterial terminator: putative bacterial transcription terminator
