[The description below was written by a language model from this plasmid's Addgene catalogue record and pLannotate feature annotations shown in this document.]
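Description:
pMA_Auxiliary 2 is a small helper plasmid from the Mobius Assembly toolkit, a Golden Gate-style framework for hierarchical DNA assembly. It is built on a self-made derivative of the BioBrick vector pSB1K3 and is classed as a synthetic biology vector for use in E. coli. Propagation relies on a high-copy ColE1/pUC-type origin of replication. Selection is by kanamycin through an aminoglycoside phosphotransferase gene (aph(3')-Ia), which the annotation shows being driven by the cat promoter and followed by the phage lambda t0 terminator. Additional transcription terminators, including a his operon terminator and a putative bacterial terminator, lie on either side of the cloning region, as is typical of the pSB1-series backbones, where they insulate the insert from read-through transcription.

The payload is a 72 bp linker sequence cloned between EcoRI and PstI sites, both of which are retained. It encodes no gene, promoter or reporter, and the automated annotation does not pick it up as a feature. According to the record, it supplies the "Middle-to-End linker 2", which assists Level 2 cloning in Mobius Assembly. This suggests a short adaptor that bridges an intermediate overhang to the terminal one, so that a multi-unit assembly can be closed when not all positions are filled. The record does not detail the flanking Type IIS sites or overhangs. The catalogue gives a total size of 2,195 bp and a backbone size of 2,267 bp, whereas the sequenced record is 2,267 nt long, so the listed size fields appear inconsistent.
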