Addgene plasmid #102710: pMA_Auxiliary 2
Purpose: Provides the Middle-to-End linker 2 which assists Level 2 cloning in Mobius Assembly
Depositing lab: Naomi Nakayama. Depositing organization: University of Edinburgh. Publication: Mobius Assembly: A versatile Golden-Gate framework towards universal DNA assembly. Andreou AI, Nakayama N. PLoS One. 2018 Jan 2;13(1):e0189892. doi: 10.1371/journal.pone.0189892. eCollection 2018. PubMed 29293531.
Backbone
  Vector backbone: derived from pSB1K3
  Backbone manufacturer: Self-made
  Backbone size w/o insert (bp): 2267
  Total vector size (bp): 2195
  Vector type: Synthetic Biology
Growth in bacteria
  Bacterial resistance: Kanamycin, 50 μg/mL
  Growth temperature: 37°C
  Growth strain: DH5alpha
  Copy number: High Copy
Gene/Insert
  Gene/Insert name: Linker sequence
  Insert size (bp): 72
  Cloning method: Restriction Enzyme; 5′ cloning site EcoRI (not destroyed); 3′ cloning site PstI (not destroyed)
  Sequencing primers: 5′ tgccacctgacgtctaagaa; 3′ attaccgcctttgagtgagc
Terms and licenses: Academic/Nonprofit Terms; Industry Terms: Not Available to Industry
How to cite: pMA_Auxiliary 2 was a gift from Naomi Nakayama (Addgene plasmid # 102710 ; http://n2t.net/addgene:102710 ; RRID:Addgene_102710)
